Addgene plasmid #217586: DVK_p15A_GH
Purpose: (Empty Backbone) Destination vector with kanamycin resistance and p15A origin of replication. Carries G-H CIDAR MoClo overhangs for level 1 construct cloning.
Depositing lab: Wei Huang. Depositing organization: University of Oxford. Publication: Construction and Characterization of MoClo-Compatible Vectors for Modular Protein Expression in E. coli. Nielsen JR, Lewis MJ, Huang WE. ACS Synth Biol. 2025 Jan 12. doi: 10.1021/acssynbio.4c00564. PubMed 39801078.
Backbone
  Vector backbone: DVK
  Vector type: Synthetic Biology
Growth in bacteria
  Bacterial resistance: Kanamycin, 50 μg/mL
  Growth temperature: 37°C
  Growth strain: DH5alpha
  Copy number: Low Copy
Gene/Insert
  Gene/Insert name: None
  Mutation: None
Terms and licenses: Academic/Nonprofit Terms; Industry Terms: Not Available to Industry
How to cite: DVK_p15A_GH was a gift from Wei Huang (Addgene plasmid # 217586 ; http://n2t.net/addgene:217586 ; RRID:Addgene_217586)
