[The description below was written by a language model from this plasmid's Addgene catalogue record and pLannotate feature annotations shown in this document.]
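Description:
DVK_p15A_GH is an empty destination vector from the DVK family, built for CIDAR MoClo (Golden Gate-style) modular cloning in E. coli. It carries no insert. Instead, it provides the G and H fusion-site overhangs that define where an assembled level 1 construct, typically a transcription unit built from basic parts, is received. The sequenced plasmid is small, at about 2.7 kb. It replicates from a p15A origin, which the catalogue lists as low copy and the annotation as medium copy. This origin is compatible with ColE1-type plasmids, so the vector can be maintained in the same cell as a second plasmid of that kind. Selection is by kanamycin through the aph(3')-Ia aminoglycoside phosphotransferase gene, which is followed by a lambda t0 terminator.

The cloning region holds a lacZα cassette. It consists of a CAP binding site, lac promoter and lac operator driving a lacZα fragment that overlaps a pUC-type multiple cloning site spanning the sequence origin. In MoClo destination vectors a cassette of this kind normally acts as a dropout marker, replaced by the assembled parts so that correct clones can be identified by blue/white screening. The record does not state this explicitly, and it does not annotate the type IIS restriction sites or the overhangs themselves. The region is insulated from the backbone by the rrnB T1 and T7Te terminators on one side and a putative bacterial terminator next to a BioBrick prefix on the other. The short lacI, RSF ori and bom annotations are only fragments, most likely remnants or partial homology matches rather than functional elements. The vector belongs to a set of MoClo-compatible backbones for modular protein expression in E. coli, in which the origin and resistance marker can be chosen to suit the experiment.
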