Features (pLannotate 1.2.2; 15 found; start..end, strand, type, name):
     76..92      -  protein_bind   lac operator: The lac repressor binds to the lac operator to inhibit transcription in E. coli. This inhibition can be relieved by adding lactose or isopropyl-β-D-thiogalactopyranoside (IPTG). lac repressor encoded by lacI
    100..130     -  promoter       lac promoter: promoter for the E. coli lac operon
    145..166     -  protein_bind   CAP binding site: CAP binding activates transcription in the presence of cAMP. E. coli catabolite activator protein
    179..247     -  CDS            lacI (fragment): lac repressor; lacI; The lac repressor binds to the lac operator to inhibit transcription in E. coli. This inhibition can be relieved by adding lactose or isopropyl-β-D-thiogalactopyranoside (IPTG).
    299..370     +  terminator     rrnB T1 terminator: transcription terminator T1 from the E. coli rrnB gene
    386..413     +  terminator     T7Te terminator: phage T7 early transcription terminator
    447..502     -  rep_origin     RSF ori (fragment): Plasmids containing the RSF 1030 origin of replication can be propagated in E. coli cells that contain additional plasmids with compatible origins.
    590..1135    -  rep_origin     p15A ori: Plasmids containing the medium-copy-number p15A origin of replication can be propagated in E. coli cells that contain a second plasmid with the ColE1 origin.
   1249..1343    -  terminator     lambda t0 terminator: transcription terminator from phage lambda
   1376..2191    -  CDS            KanR: aminoglycoside phosphotransferase; aph(3')-Ia; confers resistance to kanamycin in bacteria or G418 (Geneticin®) in eukaryotes
   2418..2461    -  terminator     bacterial terminator: putative bacterial transcription terminator
   2464..2485    +  misc_feature   BioBrick prefix: BioBrick prefix for parts that do not start with "ATG"
   2512..2570    +  misc_feature   bom (fragment): basis of mobility region from pBR322
   2576..2733    -  CDS            lacZα (fragment): LacZα fragment of β-galactosidase; lacZ fragment
   2730..39      +  misc_feature   MCS (across the origin): pUC18/19 multiple cloning site
>Addgene plasmid #217586 | DVK_p15A_GH | addgene full sequence | sequence record 442588 | Addgene NGS Result
CGGGGATCCTCTAGAGTCGACCTGCAGGCATGCAAGCTTGGCGTAATCATGGTCATAGCTGTTTCCTGTG
TGAAATTGTTATCCGCTCACAATTCCACACAACATACGAGCCGGAAGCATAAAGTGTAAAGCCTGGGGTG
CCTAATGAGTGAGCTAACTCACATTAATTGCGTTGCGCTCACTGCCCGCTTTCCAGTCGGGAAACCTGTC
GTGCCAGCTGCATTAATGAATCGGCCAACGCGCGGGGGTCTCTACTAATGTCTTCTGGATCGGTTGTCGA
GTAAGGATCTCCAGGCATCAAATAAAACGAAAGGCTCAGTCGAAAGACTGGGCCTTTCGTTTTATCTGTT
GTTTGTCGGTGAACGCTCTCTACTAGAGTCACACTGGCTCACCTTCGGGTGGGCCTTTCTGCGTTTATAG
GATCCTAACTCGAGCCTAGGGATATATTCCGCTTCCTCGCTCACTGACTCGCTACGCTCGGTCGTTCGAC
TGCGGCGAGCGGAAATGGCTTACGAACGGGGCGGAGATTTCCTGGAAGATGCCAGGAAGATACTTAACAG
GGAAGTGAGAGGGCCGCGGCAAAGCCGTTTTTCCATAGGCTCCGCCCCCCTGACAAGCATCACGAAATCT
GACGCTCAAATCAGTGGTGGCGAAACCCGACAGGACTATAAAGATACCAGGCGTTTCCCCCTGGCGGCTC
CCTCGTGCGCTCTCCTGTTCCTGCCTTTCGGTTTACCGGTGTCATTCCGCTGTTATGGCCGCGTTTGTCT
CATTCCACGCCTGACACTCAGTTCCGGGTAGGCAGTTCGCTCCAAGCTGGACTGTATGCACGAACCCCCC
GTTCAGTCCGACCGCTGCGCCTTATCCGGTAACTATCGTCTTGAGTCCAACCCGGAAAGACATGCAAAAG
CACCACTGGCAGCAGCCACTGGTAATTGATTTAGAGGAGTTAGTCTTGAAGTCATGCGCCGGTTAAGGCT
AAACTGAAAGGACAAGTTTTGGTGACTGCGCTCCTCCAAGCCAGTTACCTCGGTTCAAAGAGTTGGTAGC
TCAGAGAACCTTCGAAAAACCGCCCTGCAAGGCGGTTTTTTCGTTTTCAGAGCAAGAGATTACGCGCAGA
CCAAAACGATCTCAAGAAGATCATCTTATTAATCAGATAAAATATTTCTAGATTTCAGTGCAATTTATCT
CTTCAAATGTAGCACCTGAAGTCAGCCCCATACGATATAAGTTGTTACTAGTGCTTGGATTCTCACCAAT
AAAAAACGCCCGGCGGCAACCGAGCGTTCTGAACAAATCCAGATGGAGTTCTGAGGTCATTACTGGATCT
ATCAACAGGAGTCCAAGCGAGCTCTCGAACCCCAGAGTCCCGCGATTAGAAAAACTCATCGAGCATCAAA
TGAAACTGCAATTTATTCATATCAGGATTATCAATACCATATTTTTGAAAAAGCCGTTTCTGTAATGAAG
GAGAAAACTCACCGAGGCAGTTCCATAGGATGGCAAGATCCTGGTATCGGTCTGCGATTCCGACTCGTCC
AACATCAATACAACCTATTAATTTCCCCTCGTCAAAAATAAGGTTATCAAGTGAGAAATCACCATGAGTG
ACGACTGAATCCGGTGAGAATGGCAAAAGCTTATGCATTTCTTTCCAGACTTGTTCAACAGGCCAGCCAT
TACGCTCGTCATCAAAATCACTCGCATCAACCAAACCGTTATTCATTCGTGATTGCGCCTGAGCAAGACG
AAATACGCGATCGCTGTTAAAAGGACAATTACAAACAGGAATCGAATGCAACCGGCGCAGGAACACTGCC
AGCGCATCAACAATATTTTCACCTGAATCAGGATATTCTTCTAATACCTGGAATGCTGTTTTCCCGGGGA
TCGCAGTGGTGAGTAACCATGCATCATCAGGAGTACGGATAAAATGCTTGATGGTCGGAAGAGGCATAAA
TTCCGTCAGCCAGTTTAGTCTGACCATCTCATCTGTAACATCATTGGCAACGCTACCTTTGCCATGTTTC
AGAAACAACTCTGGCGCATCGGGCTTCCCATACAATCGATAGATTGTCGCACCTGATTGCCCGACATTAT
CGCGAGCCCATTTATACCCATATAAATCAGCATCCATGTTGGAATTTAATCGCGGCCTGGAGCAAGACGT
TTCCCGTTGAATATGGCTCATAACACCCCTTGTATTACTGTTTATGTAAGCAGACAGTTTTATTGTTCAT
GATGATATATTTTTATCTTGTGCAATGTAACATCAGAGATTTTGAGACACAACGTGGCTTTGTTGAATAA
ATCGAACTTTTGCTGAGTTGAAGGATCAGCTCGAGTGCCACCTGACGTCTAAGAAACCATTATTATCATG
ACATTAACCTATAAAAATAGGCGTATCACGAGGCAGAATTTCAGATAAAAAAAATCCTTAGCTTTCGCTA
AGGATGATTTCTGGAATTCGCGGCCGCTTCTAGAGACTAGTGGAAGACATTGCCAGAGACCTGCACCATA
TGCGGTGTGAAATACCGCACAGATGCGTAAGGAGAAAATACCGCATCAGGCGCCATTCGCCATTCAGGCT
GCGCAACTGTTGGGAAGGGCGATCGGTGCGGGCCTCTTCGCTATTACGCCAGCTGGCGAAAGGGGGATGT
GCTGCAAGGCGATTAAGTTGGGTAACGCCAGGGTTTTCCCAGTCACGACGTTGTAAAACGACGGCCAGTG
AATTCGAGCTCGGTACC
